>Addgene plasmid #22266 | pQCXIB GFP (w301-1) | depositor full sequence | sequence record 10206 | Author sequence
TCCGCGTTACATAACTTACGGTAAATGGCCCGCCTGGCTGACCGCCCAACGACCCCCGCCCATTGACGTC
AATAATGACGTATGTTCCCATAGTAACGCCAATAGGGACTTTCCATTGACGTCAATGGGTGGAGTATTTA
CGGTAAACTGCCCACTTGGCAGTACATCAAGTGTATCATATGCCAAGTACGCCCCCTATTGACGTCAATG
ACGGTAAATGGCCCGCCTGGCATTATGCCCAGTACATGACCTTATGGGACTTTCCTACTTGGCAGTACAT
CTACGTATTAGTCATCGCTATTACCATGGTGATGCGGTTTTGGCAGTACATCAATGGGCGTGGATAGCGG
TTTGACTCACGGGGATTTCCAAGTCTCCACCCCATTGACGTCAATGGGAGTTTGTTTTGGCACCAAAATC
AACGGGACTTTCCAAAATGTCGTAACAACTCCGCCCCATTGACGCAAATGGGCGGTAGGCGTGTACGGTG
GGAGGTCTATATAAGCAGAGCTCAATAAAAGAGCCCACAACCCCTCACTCGGCGCGCCAGTCTTCCGATA
GACTGCGTCGCCCGGGTACCCGTATTCCCAATAAAGCCTCTTGCTGTTTGCATCCGAATCGTGGTCTCGC
TGTTCCTTGGGAGGGTCTCCTCTGAGTGATTGACTACCCACGACGGGGGTCTTTCATTTGGGGGCTCGTC
CGGGATTTGGAGACCCCTGCCCAGGGACCACCGACCCACCACCGGGAGGTAAGCTGGCCAGCAACTTATC
TGTGTCTGTCCGATTGTCTAGTGTCTATGTTTGATGTTATGCGCCTGCGTCTGTACTAGTTAGCTAACTA
GCTCTGTATCTGGCGGACCCGTGGTGGAACTGACGAGTTCTGAACACCCGGCCGCAACCCTGGGAGACGT
CCCAGGGACTTTGGGGGCCGTTTTTGTGGCCCGACCTGAGGAAGGGAGTCGATGTGGAATCCGACCCCGT
CAGGATATGTGGTTCTGGTAGGAGACGAGAACCTAAAACAGTTCCCGCCTCCGTCTGAATTTTTGCTTTC
GGTTTGGAACCGAAGCCGCGCGTCTTGTCTGCTGCAGCGCTGCAGCATCGTTCTGTGTTGTCTCTGTCTG
ACTGTGTTTCTGTATTTGTCTGAAAATTAGGGCCAGACTGTTACCACTCCCTTAAGTTTGACCTTAGGTC
ACTGGAAAGATGTCGAGCGGATCGCTCACAACCAGTCGGTAGATGTCAAGAAGAGACGTTGGGTTACCTT
CTGCTCTGCAGAATGGCCAACCTTTAACGTCGGATGGCCGCGAGACGGCACCTTTAACCGAGACCTCATC
ACCCAGGTTAAGATCAAGGTCTTTTCACCTGGCCCGCATGGACACCCAGACCAGGTCCCCTACATCGTGA
CCTGGGAAGCCTTGGCTTTTGACCCCCCTCCCTGGGTCAAGCCCTTTGTACACCCTAAGCCTCCGCCTCC
TCTTCCTCCATCCGCCCCGTCTCTCCCCCTTGAACCTCCTCGTTCGACCCCGCCTCGATCCTCCCTTTAT
CCAGCCCTCACTCCTTCTCTAGGCGCCGGAATTGAAGATCTGGGGGATCGATCCTCTAGAGTCCGTTACA
TAACTTACGGTAAATGGCCCGCCTGGCTGACCGCCCAACGACCCCCGCCCATTGACGTCAATAATGACGT
ATGTTCCCATAGTAACGCCAATAGGGACTTTCCATTGACGTCAATGGGTGGAGTATTTACGGTAAACTGC
CCACTTGGCAGTACATCAAGTGTATCATATGCCAAGTACGCCCCCTATTGACGTCAATGACGGTAAATGG
CCCGCCTGGCATTATGCCCAGTACATGACCTTATGGGACTTTCCTACTTGGCAGTACATCTACGTATTAG
TCATCGCTATTACCATGGTGATGCGGTTTTGGCAGTACATCAATGGGCGTGAATAGCGGTTTGACTCACG
GGGATTTCCAAGTCTCCACCCCATTGACGTCAATGGGAGTTTGTTTTGGCACCAAAATCAACGGGACTTT
CCAAAATGTCGTAACAACTCCGCCCCATTGACGCAAATGGGCGGTAGGCGTGTACGGTGGGAGGTCTATA
TAAGCAGAGCTCGTTTAGTGAACCGTCAGATCGCCTGGAGACGCCATCCACGCTGTTTTGACCTCCATAG
AAGACACCGGGACCGATCCAGCCTCCGCGGCCGGGAACGGTGCATTGGAACGCTGCAGGAATTGATCCGC
GGCCGCACCGGTAGGCCTCGTACGCTTAATTAACGGATCCCACAACCATGGTGAGCAAGGGCGAGGAGCT
GTTCACCGGGGTGGTGCCCATCCTGGTCGAGCTGGACGGCGACGTAAACGGCCACAAGTTCAGCGTGTCC
GGCGAGGGCGAGGGCGATGCCACCTACGGCAAGCTGACCCTGAAGTTCATCTGCACCACCGGCAAGCTGC
CCGTGCCCTGGCCCACCCTCGTGACCACCCTGACCTACGGCGTGCAGTGCTTCAGCCGCTACCCCGACCA
CATGAAGCAGCACGACTTCTTCAAGTCCGCCATGCCCGAAGGCTACGTCCAGGAGCGCACCATCTTCTTC
AAGGACGACGGCAACTACAAGACCCGCGCCGAGGTGAAGTTCGAGGGCGACACCCTGGTGAACCGCATCG
AGCTGAAGGGCATCGACTTCAAGGAGGACGGCAACATCCTGGGGCACAAGCTGGAGTACAACTACAACAG
CCACAACGTCTATATCATGGCCGACAAGCAGAAGAACGGCATCAAGGTGAACTTCAAGATCCGCCACAAC
ATCGAGGACGGCAGCGTGCAGCTCGCCGACCACTACCAGCAGAACACCCCCATCGGCGACGGCCCCGTGC
TGCTGCCCGACAACCACTACCTGAGCACCCAGTCCGCCCTGAGCAAAGACCCCAACGAGAAGCGCGATCA
CATGGTCCTGCTGGAGTTCGTGACCGCCGCCGGGATCACTCTCGGCATGGACGAGCTGTACAAGTAAGGA
ATTCCGCCCCTCTCCCTCCCCCCCCCCTAACGTTACTGGCCGAAGCCGCTTGGAATAAGGCCGGTGTGCG
TTTGTCTATATGTTATTTTCCACCATATTGCCGTCTTTTGGCAATGTGAGGGCCCGGAAACCTGGCCCTG
TCTTCTTGACGAGCATTCCTAGGGGTCTTTCCCCTCTCGCCAAAGGAATGCAAGGTCTGTTGAATGTCGT
GAAGGAAGCAGTTCCTCTGGAAGCTTCTTGAAGACAAACAACGTCTGTAGCGACCCTTTGCAGGCAGCGG
AACCCCCCACCTGGCGACAGGTGCCTCTGCGGCCAAAAGCCACGTGTATAAGATACACCTGCAAAGGCGG
CACAACCCCAGTGCCACGTTGTGAGTTGGATAGTTGTGGAAAGAGTCAAATGGCTCTCCTCAAGCGTATT
CAACAAGGGGCTGAAGGATGCCCAGAAGGTACCCCATTGTATGGGATCTGATCTGGGGCCTCGGTGCACA
TGCTTTACATGTGTTTAGTCGAGGTTAAAAAACGTCTAGGCCCCCCGAACCACGGGGACGTGGTTTTCCT
TTGAAAAACACGATGATAAGCTTGCCACGGGGACGTGGTTTTCCTTTGAAAAACACGATGATAAGCTTGC
CACAACCATGGCCAAGCCTTTGTCTCAAGAAGAATCCACCCTCATTGAAAGAGCAACGGCTACAATCAAC
AGCATCCCCATCTCTGAAGACTACAGCGTCGCCAGCGCAGCTCTCTCTAGCGACGGCCGCATCTTCACTG
GTGTCAATGTATATCATTTTACTGGGGGACCTTGTGCAGAACTCGTGGTGCTGGGCACTGCTGCTGCTGC
GGCAGCTGGCAACCTGACTTGTATCGTCGCGATCGGAAATGAGAACAGGGGCATCTTGAGCCCCTGCGGA
CGGTGCCGACAGGTGCTTCTCGATCTGCATCCTGGGATCAAAGCCATAGTGAAGGACAGTGATGGACAGC
CGACGGCAGTTGGGATTCGTGAATTGCTGCCCTCTGGTTATGTGTGGGAGGGCTAAGCACTTCGTGGCCG
AGGAGCAGGACTGACACGACCCGGACGGGACGCTCCTGCGCCTGATACAGAACGAATTGCTTGCAGGCAT
CTCATGAGTGTGTCTTCCCGTTTTCCGCCTGAGGTCACTGCGTGGATGGAGCATCAGTGGTCCAGGCTCT
AGTTTTGACTCAACAATATCACCAGCTGAAGCCTATAGAGTACGAGCCATAGATAAAATAAAAGATTTTA
TTTAGTCTCCAGAAAAAGGGGGGAATGAAAGACCCCACCTGTAGGTTTGGCAAGCTAGCTTAAGTAACGC
CATTTTGCAAGGCATGGAAAAATACATAACTGAGAATAGAGAAGTTCAGATCAAGGTCAGGAACAGATGG
AACAGGGTCGACCCTAGAGAACCATCAGATGTTTCCAGGGTGCCCCAAGGACCTGAAATGACCCTGTGCC
TTATTTGAACTAACCAATCAGTTCGCTTCTCGCTTCTGTTCGCGCGCTTCTGCTCCCCGAGCTCAATAAA
AGAGCCCACAACCCCTCACTCGGGGCGCCAGTCCTCCGATTGACTGAGTCGCCCGGGTACCCGTGTATCC
AATAAACCCTCTTGCAGTTGCATCCGACTTGTGGTCTCGCTGTTCCTTGGGAGGGTCTCCTCTGAGTGAT
TGACTACCCGTCAGCGGGGGTCTTTCATTTGGGGGCTCGTCCGGGATCGGGAGACCCCTGCCCAGGGACC
ACCGACCCACCACCGGGAGGTAAGCTGGCTGCCTCGCGCGTTTCGGTGATGACGGTGAAAACCTCTGACA
CATGCAGCTCCCGGAGACGGTCACAGCTTGTCTGTAAGCGGATGCCGGGAGCAGACAAGCCCGTCAGGGC
GCGTCAGCGGGTGTTGGCGGGTGTCGGGGCGCAGCCATGACCCAGTCACGTAGCGATAGCGGAGTGTAGA
TCCGGCTGTGGAATGTGTGTCAGTTAGGGTGTGGAAAGTCCCCAGGCTCCCCAGCAGGCAGAAGTATGCA
AAGCATGCATCTCAATTAGTCAGCAACCAGGTGTGGAAAGTCCCCAGGCTCCCCAGCAGGCAGAAGTATG
CAAAGCATGCATCTCAATTAGTCAGCAACCATAGTCCCGCCCCTAACTCCGCCCATCCCGCCCCTAACTC
CGCCCAGTTCCGCCCATTCTCCGCCCCATGGCTGACTAATTTTTTTTATTTATGCAGAGGCCGAGGCCGC
CTCGGCCTCTGAGCTATTCCAGAAGTAGTGAGGAGGCTTTTTTGGAGGCCTAGGCTTTTGCAAAAAGCTT
ACTGGCTTAACTATGCGGCATCAGAGCAGATTGTACTGAGAGTGCACCATATGCGGTGTGAAATACCGCA
CAGATGCGTAAGGAGAAAATACCGCATCAGGCGCTCTTCCGCTTCCTCGCTCACTGACTCGCTGCGCTCG
GTCGTTCGGCTGCGGCGAGCGGTATCAGCTCACTCAAAGGCGGTAATACGGTTATCCACAGAATCAGGGG
ATAACGCAGGAAAGAACATGTGAGCAAAAGGCCAGCAAAAGGCCAGGAACCGTAAAAAGGCCGCGTTGCT
GGCGTTTTTCCATAGGCTCCGCCCCCCTGACGAGCATCACAAAAATCGACGCTCAAGTCAGAGGTGGCGA
AACCCGACAGGACTATAAAGATACCAGGCGTTTCCCCCTGGAAGCTCCCTCGTGCGCTCTCCTGTTCCGA
CCCTGCCGCTTACCGGATACCTGTCCGCCTTTCTCCCTTCGGGAAGCGTGGCGCTTTCTCATAGCTCACG
CTGTAGGTATCTCAGTTCGGTGTAGGTCGTTCGCTCCAAGCTGGGCTGTGTGCACGAACCCCCCGTTCAG
CCCGACCGCTGCGCCTTATCCGGTAACTATCGTCTTGAGTCCAACCCGGTAAGACACGACTTATCGCCAC
TGGCAGCAGCCACTGGTAACAGGATTAGCAGAGCGAGGTATGTAGGCGGTGCTACAGAGTTCTTGAAGTG
GTGGCCTAACTACGGCTACACTAGAAGGACAGTATTTGGTATCTGCGCTCTGCTGAAGCCAGTTACCTTC
GGAAAAAGAGTTGGTAGCTCTTGATCCGGCAAACAAACCACCGCTGGTAGCGGTGGTTTTTTTGTTTGCA
AGCAGCAGATTACGCGCAGAAAAAAAGGATCTCAAGAAGATCCTTTGATCTTTTCTACGGGGTCTGACGC
TCAGTGGAACGAAAACTCACGTTAAGGGATTTTGGTCATGAGATTATCAAAAAGGATCTTCACCTAGATC
CTTTTAAATTAAAAATGAAGTTTTAAATCAATCTAAAGTATATATGAGTAAACTTGGTCTGACAGTTACC
AATGCTTAATCAGTGAGGCACCTATCTCAGCGATCTGTCTATTTCGTTCATCCATAGTTGCCTGACTCCC
CGTCGTGTAGATAACTACGATACGGGAGGGCTTACCATCTGGCCCCAGTGCTGCAATGATACCGCGAGAC
CCACGCTCACCGGCTCCAGATTTATCAGCAATAAACCAGCCAGCCGGAAGGGCCGAGCGCAGAAGTGGTC
CTGCAACTTTATCCGCCTCCATCCAGTCTATTAATTGTTGCCGGGAAGCTAGAGTAAGTAGTTCGCCAGT
TAATAGTTTGCGCAACGTTGTTGCCATTGCTGCAGGCATCGTGGTGTCACGCTCGTCGTTTGGTATGGCT
TCATTCAGCTCCGGTTCCCAACGATCAAGGCGAGTTACATGATCCCCCATGTTGTGCAAAAAAGCGGTTA
GCTCCTTCGGTCCTCCGATCGTTGTCAGAAGTAAGTTGGCCGCAGTGTTATCACTCATGGTTATGGCAGC
ACTGCATAATTCTCTTACTGTCATGCCATCCGTAAGATGCTTTTCTGTGACTGGTGAGTACTCAACCAAG
TCATTCTGAGAATAGTGTATGCGGCGACCGAGTTGCTCTTGCCCGGCGTCAACACGGGATAATACCGCGC
CACATAGCAGAACTTTAAAAGTGCTCATCATTGGAAAACGTTCTTCGGGGCGAAAACTCTCAAGGATCTT
ACCGCTGTTGAGATCCAGTTCGATGTAACCCACTCGTGCACCCAACTGATCTTCAGCATCTTTTACTTTC
ACCAGCGTTTCTGGGTGAGCAAAAACAGGAAGGCAAAATGCCGCAAAAAAGGGAATAAGGGCGACACGGA
AATGTTGAATACTCATACTCTTCCTTTTTCAATATTATTGAAGCATTTATCAGGGTTATTGTCTCATGAG
CGGATACATATTTGAATGTATTTAGAAAAATAAACAAATAGGGGTTCCGCGCACATTTCCCCGAAAAGTG
CCACCTGACGTCTAAGAAACCATTATTATCATGACATTAACCTATAAAAATAGGCGTATCACGAGGCCCT
TTCGTCTTCAAGAATTAGCTTGGCCATTGCATACGTTGTATCCATATCATAATATGTACATTTATATTGG
CTCATGTCCAACATTACCGCCATGTTGACATTGATTATTGACTAGTTATTAATAGTAATCAATTACGGGG
TCATTAGTTCATAGCCCATATATGGAGT
Features (pLannotate 1.2.2; 23 found; start..end, strand, type, name):
    309..512     +  promoter       CMV promoter: human cytomegalovirus (CMV) immediate early promoter
    513..688     +  LTR            5' LTR (truncated): truncated long terminal repeat from Moloney murine sarcoma virus
    810..1084    +  misc_feature   MESV Ψ (fragment): packaging signal of murine embryonic stem cell virus
   1151..1567    +  CDS            gag (truncated): truncated Moloney murine leukemia virus (MMLV) gag gene lacking the start codon
   1604..1907    +  enhancer       CMV enhancer: human cytomegalovirus immediate early enhancer
   1980..1997    -  promoter       CMV promoter (fragment): human cytomegalovirus (CMV) immediate early promoter
   2060..2111    +  promoter       CMVd2 promoter: truncated human cytomegalovirus (CMV) immediate early promoter that yields moderately reduced expression relative to the full-length promoter
   2288..3007    +  CDS            EGFP: the original enhanced GFP (Yang et al., 1996) mammalian codon-optimized
   3017..3589    +  misc_feature   IRES: internal ribosome entry site (IRES) of the encephalomyocarditis virus (EMCV)
   3595..3634    +  misc_feature   IRES (fragment): internal ribosome entry site (IRES) of the encephalomyocarditis virus (EMCV)
   3648..4046    +  CDS            BSD: blasticidin S deaminase; Aspergillus terreus BSD; confers resistance to blasticidin
   4047..4074    +  CDS            BleoR (fragment): antibiotic-binding protein; Sh ble from Streptoalloteichus hindustanus; confers resistance to bleomycin, phleomycin, and Zeocin™
   4078..4134    +  CDS            ble (fragment): BLE_KLEPN - Experimental evidence at protein level: Swiss-Prot protein existence level 1. Binding protein with a strong affinity to the bleomycin family of antibiotics. Binds to CL990; an antimitotic-antibiotic compound. From Klebsiella pneumoniae.
   4183..4252    +  CDS            env (fragment): murine leukemia virus gPr80 envelope polyprotein precursor; env; proteolytically cleaved into gp70SU and p15TM subunits
   4294..4719    +  LTR            3' LTR (ΔU3): self-inactivating 3' long terminal repeat (LTR) from Moloney murine leukemia virus
   4788..4828    +  CDS            rop (fragment): Rop protein, which maintains plasmids at low copy number; rop
   4930..4968    +  misc_feature   bom (fragment): basis of mobility region from pBR322
   4985..5314    +  promoter       SV40 promoter: SV40 enhancer and early promoter
   5320..5421    +  misc_feature   bom (fragment): basis of mobility region from pBR322
   5607..6195    -  rep_origin     ori: high-copy-number ColE1/pMB1/pBR322/pUC origin of replication
   6366..7226    -  CDS            AmpR: β-lactamase; bla; confers resistance to ampicillin, carbenicillin, and related antibiotics
   7227..7331    -  promoter       AmpR promoter: bla
   7517..308     +  enhancer       CMV enhancer (across the origin): human cytomegalovirus immediate early enhancer
