[The description below was written by a language model from this plasmid's Addgene catalogue record and pLannotate feature annotations shown in this document.]
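Description:
pQCXIB GFP (w301-1) is a self-inactivating gammaretroviral (MMLV-type) expression vector carrying enhanced GFP in the pQCXIB backbone, a blasticidin-selectable member of the pQCXI family. In bacteria it is maintained as a high-copy plasmid through a ColE1/pUC-type origin and selected with ampicillin via the β-lactamase gene. An SV40 enhancer/early promoter segment and small remnants of pBR322 sequences (rop, bom) also lie in the plasmid backbone outside the proviral region.

The viral portion begins with a hybrid 5' end in which the CMV immediate-early enhancer and promoter are fused to a truncated LTR, which drives production of the genomic RNA in packaging cells. It is followed by the Ψ packaging signal and a truncated gag segment lacking its start codon, which supports encapsidation without producing gag protein. The 3' LTR has a U3 deletion, so after reverse transcription and integration both LTRs are transcriptionally disabled and expression depends on the internal promoter. That internal unit consists of CMV enhancer/promoter elements driving a bicistronic transcript: the mammalian codon-optimised EGFP coding sequence, cloned between BamHI and EcoRI sites that remain intact, then an EMCV IRES and the blasticidin S deaminase gene. Because both cistrons share one mRNA, blasticidin selection enriches for cells that also express GFP. Short annotated fragments of bleomycin-resistance and env sequences downstream of BSD appear to be cloning remnants rather than functional genes.

The record does not state a specific purpose. The design suits retroviral production for stable GFP marking of mammalian cells, and the construct could serve as a fluorescent control alongside other pQCXIB-based constructs. The GFP cDNA was taken from a related pQCXIP GFP plasmid.
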