Addgene plasmid #22266: pQCXIB GFP (w301-1)
Depositing lab: Eric Campeau. Depositing organization: University of Massachusetts, Worcester.
Backbone
  Vector backbone: pQCXIB
  Backbone manufacturer: Eric Campeau
  Backbone size w/o insert (bp): 6869
  Vector type: Mammalian Expression, Retroviral
  Selectable markers: Blasticidin
Growth in bacteria
  Bacterial resistance: Ampicillin, 100 μg/mL
  Growth temperature: 37°C
  Growth strain: DH5alpha
  Growth instructions: TOP10F', 37oC
  Copy number: High Copy
Gene/Insert
  Gene/Insert name: Enhanced Green Fluorescent Protein (alt name: GFP)
  Insert size (bp): 719
  Cloning method: Restriction Enzyme; 5′ cloning site Bam HI (not destroyed); 3′ cloning site Eco RI (not destroyed)
  Sequencing primers: 5′ QCXIforw; 3′ n/a
Resource information
  A portion of this plasmid was derived from a plasmid made by: The GFP cDNA was derived from pQCXIP GFP (a gift from Dr. Peter Adams).
Terms and licenses: Academic/Nonprofit Terms; Industry Terms: Not Available to Industry
How to cite: pQCXIB GFP (w301-1) was a gift from Eric Campeau (Addgene plasmid # 22266 ; http://n2t.net/addgene:22266 ; RRID:Addgene_22266)
