>Addgene plasmid #22266 | pQCXIB GFP (w301-1) | addgene partial sequence | sequence record 28695 | 22266 with LNCX
CGCTGTTTTGACCTCCATAGAAGACACCGGGACCGATCCAGCCTCCGCGGCCGGGAACGGTGCATTGGAA
CGGACCTGCAGGAATTGATCCGCGGCCGCACCGGTAGGCCTCGTACGCTTAATTAACGGATCCCACAACC
ATGGTGAGCAAGGGCGAGGAGCTGTTCACCGGGGTGGTGCCCATCCTGGTCGAGCTGGACGGCGACGTAA
ACGGCCACAAGTTCAGCGTGTCCGGCGAGGGCGAGGGCGATGCCACCTACGGCAAGCTGACCCTGAAGTT
CATCTGCACCACCGGCAAGCTGCCCGTGCCCTGGCCCACCCTCGTGACCACCCTGACCTACGGCGTGCAG
TGCTTCAGCCGCTACCCCGACCACATGAAGCAGCACGACTTCTTCAAGTCCGCCATGCCCGAAGGCTACG
TCCAGGAGCGCACCATCTTCTTCAAGGACGACGGCAACTACAAGACCCGCGCCGAGGTGAAGTTCGAGGG
CGACACCCTGGTGAACCGCATCGAGCTGAAGGGCATCGACTTCAAGGAGGACGGCAACATCCTGGGGCAC
AAGCTGGAGTACAACTACAACAGCCACAACGTCTATATCATGGCCGACAAGCAGAAGAACGGCATCAAGG
TGAACTTCAAGATCCGCCACAACATCNAGGACGGCAGCGTGCAGCTCGCCGACCACTACCAGCAGAACAC
CCCCATCGGCGACGGCCCCGTGCTGCTGCCCGACANCACTACCTGAGCACCCAGTCCGCCCT
